Addgene plasmid #122782: pAC10059_pLX-[TagBFP2]-IRES-Neo(1-194)-NpuDnaE(N)
Purpose: Plasmid 59:Lentiviral vector encoding Neo(1-194)-NpuDnaE(N)and TagBFP2
Depositing lab: Albert Cheng. Publication: Split Selectable Markers. Jillette N, Du M, Cheng AW. bioRxiv 452979 10.1101/452979.
Backbone
  Vector backbone: pAC10057_pLX-DEST-IRES-Neo(1-194)-NpuDnaE(N) (Addgene# 122780)
  Vector type: Mammalian Expression, Lentiviral
  Selectable markers: Neo(1-194)-NpuDnaE(N)
Growth in bacteria
  Bacterial resistance: Ampicillin, 100 μg/mL
  Growth temperature: 30°C
  Growth strain: NEB Stable
  Copy number: Unknown
Gene/Insert
  Gene/Insert name: TagBFP2
  Species: Synthetic
  Cloning method: Gateway Cloning
  Sequencing primers: 5′ CMV-Forward; 3′ IRES-R
Terms and licenses: Academic/Nonprofit Terms; Industry Terms: Not Available to Industry
Depositor comments: Please visit https://www.biorxiv.org/content/10.1101/452979v2 for BioRxiv preprint.
How to cite: pAC10059_pLX-[TagBFP2]-IRES-Neo(1-194)-NpuDnaE(N) was a gift from Albert Cheng (Addgene plasmid # 122782)
