[The description below was written by a language model from this plasmid's Addgene catalogue record and pLannotate feature annotations shown in this document.]
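Description:
pAC10059_pLX-[TagBFP2]-IRES-Neo(1-194)-NpuDnaE(N) is a 9.5 kb third-generation-style, self-inactivating HIV-1 lentiviral vector for mammalian expression. It was made by Gateway recombination of a synthetic TagBFP2 coding sequence into a pLX-DEST-IRES-Neo(1-194)-NpuDnaE(N) destination backbone. In bacteria it is maintained through a high-copy ColE1/pUC-type origin and selected with ampicillin via β-lactamase; an f1 origin and an SV40 origin are also annotated. The viral genome is transcribed from an RSV promoter fused to a truncated 5' LTR. It carries the Ψ packaging signal with a partial gag sequence, the Rev response element, a cPPT/CTS, a WPRE and a ΔU3 3' LTR followed by an SV40 polyadenylation signal. An hPGK promoter is also annotated upstream of the cPPT, but the record does not explain its role.

The payload is a bicistronic cassette driven by the CMV enhancer/promoter. The blue fluorescent protein sits between attB1 and attB2 sites, and a V5 tag sequence lies just downstream; the record does not say whether the tag is fused in frame. An EMCV IRES then directs translation of residues 1–194 of the neomycin phosphotransferase joined to the N-terminal half of the split NpuDnaE intein, which the automated annotation matched to a Synechocystis DnaE homologue. This fragment is the only mammalian selectable marker listed and is an incomplete resistance protein on its own. In a split-selectable-marker scheme, it would be paired with a partner construct carrying the complementary intein half and the rest of the Neo protein. Protein trans-splicing then rebuilds functional G418 resistance only in cells that received both vectors. TagBFP2 serves as a fluorescent readout of transduction with this half, so the construct is suited to testing or demonstrating co-selection of two lentiviral transgenes with a single antibiotic.
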