Features (pLannotate 1.2.2; 33 found; start..end, strand, type, name):
     65..368     +  enhancer       CMV enhancer: human cytomegalovirus immediate early enhancer
    369..572     +  promoter       CMV promoter: human cytomegalovirus (CMV) immediate early promoter
    595..619     +  protein_bind   attB1: mutant version of attB; recombination site for the Gateway® BP reaction BP Clonase™
    643..1344    +  CDS            TagBFP: monomeric blue fluorescent protein mammalian codon-optimized
   1360..1384    -  protein_bind   attB2: mutant version of attB; recombination site for the Gateway® BP reaction BP Clonase™
   1386..1427    +  CDS            V5 tag: epitope tag from simian virus 5
   1466..2026    +  misc_feature   IRES: internal ribosome entry site (IRES) of the encephalomyocarditis virus (EMCV)
   2029..2613    +  CDS            NeoR/KanR (fragment): aminoglycoside phosphotransferase from Tn5; aph(3')-II (or nptII); confers resistance to neomycin, kanamycin, and G418 (Geneticin®)
   2584..2910    +  CDS            dnaE-N (fragment): DPO3A_SYNY3 - Experimental evidence at protein level: Swiss-Prot protein existence level 1. DNA polymerase III is a complex, multichain enzyme responsible for most of the replicative synthesis in bacteria. This DNA polymerase also exhibits 3' to 5' exonuclease activity. The alpha chain is the DNA polymerase (By similarity). From Synechocystis sp. (strain PCC 6803 / Kazusa).
   2948..3536    +  misc_feature   WPRE: woodchuck hepatitis virus posttranscriptional regulatory element
   3587..3606    +  misc_feature   cPPT/CTS (fragment): central polypurine tract and central termination sequence of HIV-1
   3608..3841    +  LTR            3' LTR (ΔU3): self-inactivating 3' long terminal repeat (LTR) from HIV-1
   3919..4040    +  polyA_signal   SV40 poly(A) signal: SV40 polyadenylation signal
   4080..4215    +  rep_origin     SV40 ori: SV40 origin of replication
   4236..4254    -  promoter       T7 promoter: promoter for bacteriophage T7 RNA polymerase
   4262..4417    +  CDS            lacZα (fragment): LacZα fragment of β-galactosidase; lacZ fragment
   4422..4850    +  rep_origin     f1 ori (sequence partly withheld): f1 bacteriophage origin of replication; arrow indicates direction of (+) strand synthesis
   4903..5007    +  promoter       AmpR promoter: bla
   5008..5868    +  CDS            AmpR: β-lactamase; bla; confers resistance to ampicillin, carbenicillin, and related antibiotics
   6039..6627    +  rep_origin     ori: high-copy-number ColE1/pMB1/pBR322/pUC origin of replication
   6810..6902    +  CDS            lacI (fragment): lac repressor; lacI; The lac repressor binds to the lac operator to inhibit transcription in E. coli. This inhibition can be relieved by adding lactose or isopropyl-β-D-thiogalactopyranoside (IPTG).
   6915..6936    +  protein_bind   CAP binding site: CAP binding activates transcription in the presence of cAMP. E. coli catabolite activator protein
   6951..6981    +  promoter       lac promoter: promoter for the E. coli lac operon
   6989..7005    +  protein_bind   lac operator: The lac repressor binds to the lac operator to inhibit transcription in E. coli. This inhibition can be relieved by adding lactose or isopropyl-β-D-thiogalactopyranoside (IPTG). lac repressor encoded by lacI
   7050..7068    +  promoter       T3 promoter: promoter for bacteriophage T3 RNA polymerase
   7096..7322    +  promoter       RSV promoter: Rous sarcoma virus enhancer/promoter
   7323..7503    +  LTR            5' LTR (truncated): truncated 5' long terminal repeat (LTR) from HIV-1
   7550..7675    +  misc_feature   HIV-1 Ψ: packaging signal of human immunodeficiency virus type 1
   7659..8022    +  CDS            HIV-1 gag (fragment): gag protein from human immunodeficiency virus 1; gag
   8168..8401    +  misc_feature   RRE: The Rev response element (RRE) of HIV-1 allows for Rev-dependent mRNA export from the nucleus to the cytoplasm.
   8778..8804    +  CDS            Rev (fragment): human immunodeficiency virus 1 (HIV-1) Rev protein; rev; enhances nuclear export of unspliced and incompletely spliced viral mRNAs
   8805..9305    +  promoter       hPGK promoter: human phosphoglycerate kinase 1 promoter
   9367..9484    +  misc_feature   cPPT/CTS: central polypurine tract and central termination sequence of HIV-1
>Addgene plasmid #122782 | pAC10059_pLX-[TagBFP2]-IRES-Neo(1-194)-NpuDnaE(N) | depositor full sequence | sequence record 234287 | pAC10059_pLX-[TagBFP2]-IRES-Neo(1-194)-NpuDnaE(N) sequence 9536 bps
CCCGGGGTTATTAATAGTAATCAATTACGGGGTCATTAGTTCATAGCCCATATATGGAGTTCCGCGTTAC
ATAACTTACGGTAAATGGCCCGCCTGGCTGACCGCCCAACGACCCCCGCCCATTGACGTCAATAATGACG
TATGTTCCCATAGTAACGCCAATAGGGACTTTCCATTGACGTCAATGGGTGGAGTATTTACGGTAAACTG
CCCACTTGGCAGTACATCAAGTGTATCATATGCCAAGTACGCCCCCTATTGACGTCAATGACGGTAAATG
GCCCGCCTGGCATTATGCCCAGTACATGACCTTATGGGACTTTCCTACTTGGCAGTACATCTACGTATTA
GTCATCGCTATTACCATGGTGATGCGGTTTTGGCAGTACATCAATGGGCGTGGATAGCGGTTTGACTCAC
GGGGATTTCCAAGTCTCCACCCCATTGACGTCAATGGGAGTTTGTTTTGGCACCAAAATCAACGGGACTT
TCCAAAATGTCGTAACAACTCCGCCCCATTGACGCAAATGGGCGGTAGGCGTGTACGGTGGGAGGTCTAT
ATAAGCAGAGCTCTCTGGCTAACTGTCGGGATCAACAAGTTTGTACAAAAAAGCAGGCTCCGAATTCACC
GGTGCCGCCACCATGAGCGAGCTGATTAAGGAGAACATGCACATGAAGCTGTACATGGAGGGCACCGTGG
ACAACCATCACTTCAAGTGCACATCCGAGGGCGAAGGCAAGCCCTACGAGGGCACCCAGACCATGAGAAT
CAAGGTGGTCGAGGGCGGCCCTCTCCCCTTCGCCTTCGACATCCTGGCTACTAGCTTCCTCTACGGCAGC
AAGACCTTCATCAACCACACCCAGGGCATCCCCGACTTCTTCAAGCAGTCCTTCCCTGAGGGCTTCACAT
GGGAGAGAGTCACCACATACGAAGACGGGGGCGTGCTGACCGCTACCCAGGACACCAGCCTCCAGGACGG
CTGCCTCATCTACAACGTCAAGATCAGAGGGGTGAACTTCACATCCAACGGCCCTGTGATGCAGAAGAAA
ACACTCGGCTGGGAGGCCTTCACCGAGACGCTGTACCCCGCTGACGGCGGCCTGGAAGGCAGAAACGACA
TGGCCCTGAAGCTCGTGGGCGGGAGCCATCTGATCGCAAACATCAAGACCACATATAGATCCAAGAAACC
CGCTAAGAACCTCAAGATGCCTGGCGTCTACTATGTGGACTACAGACTGGAAAGAATCAAGGAGGCCAAC
AACGAGACCTACGTCGAGCAGCACGAGGTGGCAGTGGCCAGATACTGCGACCTCCCTAGCAAACTGGGGC
ACAAGCTTAATTAATTAATTAAGAATTCGACCCAGCTTTCTTGTACAAAGTGGTTGGTAAGCCTATCCCT
AACCCTCTCCTCGGTCTCGATTCTACGTAGTAATGAGCTAGCAGTCTCGAGGTTAACGAATTCCGCCCCC
CCCCTAACGTTACTGGCCGAAGCCGCTTGGAATAAGGCCGGTGTGCGCTTGTCTATATGTTATTTTCCAC
CATATTGCCGTCTTTTGGCAATGTGAGGGCCCGGAAACCTGGCCCTGTCTTCTTGACGAGCATTCCTAGG
GGTCTTTCCCCTCTCGCCAAAGGAATGCAAGGTCTGTTGAATGTCGTGAAGGAAGCAGTTCCTCTGGAAG
CTTCTTGAAGACAAACAACGTCTGTAGCGACCCTTTGCAGGCAGCGGAACCCCCCACCTGGCGACAGGTG
CCCCTGCGGCCAAAAGCCACGTGTATAAGATACACCTGCAAAGGCGGCACAACCCCAGTGCCACGTTGTG
AGTTGGATAGTTGTGGAAAGAGTCAAATGGCTCTCCTCAAGCGTATTCAACAAGGGGCTGAAGGATGCCC
AGAAGGTACCCCATTGTATGGGATCTGATCTGGGGCCTCGGTGCACATGCTTTACATGTGTTTAGTCGAG
GTTAAAAAAACGTCTAGGCCCCCCGAACCACGGGGACGTGGTTTTCCTTTGAAAAACACGATAATACCAT
GGGATCGGCCATTGAACAAGATGGATTGCACGCAGGTTCTCCGGCCGCTTGGGTGGAGAGGCTATTCGGC
TATGACTGGGCACAACAGACAATCGGCTGCTCTGATGCCGCCGTGTTCCGGCTGTCAGCGCAGGGGCGCC
CGGTTCTTTTTGTCAAGACCGACCTGTCCGGTGCCCTGAATGAACTGCAGGACGAGGCAGCGCGGCTATC
GTGGCTGGCCACGACGGGCGTTCCTTGCGCAGCTGTGCTCGACGTTGTCACTGAAGCGGGAAGGGACTGG
CTGCTATTGGGCGAAGTGCCGGGGCAGGATCTCCTGTCATCTCACCTTGCTCCTGCCGAGAAAGTATCCA
TCATGGCTGATGCAATGCGGCGGCTGCATACGCTTGATCCGGCTACCTGCCCATTCGACCACCAAGCGAA
ACATCGCATCGAGCGAGCACGTACTCGGATGGAAGCCGGTCTTGTCGATCAGGATGATCTGGACGAAGAG
CATCAGGGGCTCGCGCCAGCCGAACTGTTCGCCAGGCTCAAGGCGCGCATGCCCGACGGCGATGATCTCG
TCGTGACCCATGGCGATGCCTGCCTTTCATACGAGACCGAGATCCTGACTGTCGAGTACGGATTGCTTCC
TATCGGCAAAATCGTGGAGAAGAGGATTGAATGTACCGTCTATTCAGTCGATAATAATGGGAACATCTAC
ACACAGCCCGTGGCTCAATGGCACGACAGAGGAGAGCAGGAAGTTTTTGAATACTGTCTCGAGGACGGAT
CCCTCATCCGCGCTACTAAAGATCATAAGTTTATGACCGTGGACGGCCAGATGCTGCCAATTGACGAAAT
TTTTGAACGAGAGCTGGATCTGATGAGAGTCGACAACCTTCCAAACTGAGAATTCACCGGTGGCGCGTTA
AGTCGACAATCAACCTCTGGATTACAAAATTTGTGAAAGATTGACTGGTATTCTTAACTATGTTGCTCCT
TTTACGCTATGTGGATACGCTGCTTTAATGCCTTTGTATCATGCTATTGCTTCCCGTATGGCTTTCATTT
TCTCCTCCTTGTATAAATCCTGGTTGCTGTCTCTTTATGAGGAGTTGTGGCCCGTTGTCAGGCAACGTGG
CGTGGTGTGCACTGTGTTTGCTGACGCAACCCCCACTGGTTGGGGCATTGCCACCACCTGTCAGCTCCTT
TCCGGGACTTTCGCTTTCCCCCTCCCTATTGCCACGGCGGAACTCATCGCCGCCTGCCTTGCCCGCTGCT
GGACAGGGGCTCGGCTGTTGGGCACTGACAATTCCGTGGTGTTGTCGGGGAAATCATCGTCCTTTCCTTG
GCTGCTCGCCTGTGTTGCCACCTGGATTCTGCGCGGGACGTCCTTCTGCTACGTCCCTTCGGCCCTCAAT
CCAGCGGACCTTCCTTCCCGCGGCCTGCTGCCGGCTCTGCGGCCTCTTCCGCGTCTTCGCCTTCGCCCTC
AGACGAGTCGGATCTCCCTTTGGGCCGCCTCCCCGCGTCGACTTTAAGACCAATGACTTACAAGGCAGCT
GTAGATCTTAGCCACTTTTTAAAAGAAAAGGGGGGACTGGAAGGGCTAATTCACTCCCAACGAAGACAAG
ATCTGCTTTTTGCTTGTACTGGGTCTCTCTGGTTAGACCAGATCTGAGCCTGGGAGCTCTCTGGCTAACT
AGGGAACCCACTGCTTAAGCCTCAATAAAGCTTGCCTTGAGTGCTTCAAGTAGTGTGTGCCCGTCTGTTG
TGTGACTCTGGTAACTAGAGATCCCTCAGACCCTTTTAGTCAGTGTGGAAAATCTCTAGCAGTACGTATA
GTAGTTCATGTCATCTTATTATTCAGTATTTATAACTTGCAAAGAAATGAATATCAGAGAGTGAGAGGAA
CTTGTTTATTGCAGCTTATAATGGTTACAAATAAAGCAATAGCATCACAAATTTCACAAATAAAGCATTT
TTTTCACTGCATTCTAGTTGTGGTTTGTCCAAACTCATCAATGTATCTTATCATGTCTGGCTCTAGCTAT
CCCGCCCCTAACTCCGCCCATCCCGCCCCTAACTCCGCCCAGTTCCGCCCATTCTCCGCCCCATGGCTGA
CTAATTTTTTTTATTTATGCAGAGGCCGAGGCCGCCTCGGCCTCTGAGCTATTCCAGAAGTAGTGAGGAG
GCTTTTTTGGAGGCCTAGGGACGTACCCAATTCGCCCTATAGTGAGTCGTATTACGCGCGCTCACTGGCC
GTCGTTTTACAACGTCGTGACTGGGAAAACCCTGGCGTTACCCAACTTAATCGCCTTGCAGCACATCCCC
CTTTCGCCAGCTGGCGTAATAGCGAAGAGGCCCGCACCGATCGCCCTTCCCAACAGTTGCGCAGCCTGAA
TGGCGAATGGG
[124 nt withheld, positions 4422-4545]
C
[91 nt withheld, positions 4547-4637]
A
[49 nt withheld, positions 4639-4687]
CCTTTGACGTTGGAGTCCACGTTCTTT
[37 nt withheld, positions 4715-4751]
ACCCTATCTCGGTCTATTCTTTTGATTTATAAGGGATTTTGCCGATTTCGGCCTATTGGTTAAAAAATGA
GCTGATTTAACAAAAATTTAACGCGAATTTTAACAAAATATTAACGCTTACAATTTAGGTGGCACTTTTC
GGGGAAATGTGCGCGGAACCCCTATTTGTTTATTTTTCTAAATACATTCAAATATGTATCCGCTCATGAG
ACAATAACCCTGATAAATGCTTCAATAATATTGAAAAAGGAAGAGTATGAGTATTCAACATTTCCGTGTC
GCCCTTATTCCCTTTTTTGCGGCATTTTGCCTTCCTGTTTTTGCTCACCCAGAAACGCTGGTGAAAGTAA
AAGATGCTGAAGATCAGTTGGGTGCACGAGTGGGTTACATCGAACTGGATCTCAACAGCGGTAAGATCCT
TGAGAGTTTTCGCCCCGAAGAACGTTTTCCAATGATGAGCACTTTTAAAGTTCTGCTATGTGGCGCGGTA
TTATCCCGTATTGACGCCGGGCAAGAGCAACTCGGTCGCCGCATACACTATTCTCAGAATGACTTGGTTG
AGTACTCACCAGTCACAGAAAAGCATCTTACGGATGGCATGACAGTAAGAGAATTATGCAGTGCTGCCAT
AACCATGAGTGATAACACTGCGGCCAACTTACTTCTGACAACGATCGGAGGACCGAAGGAGCTAACCGCT
TTTTTGCACAACATGGGGGATCATGTAACTCGCCTTGATCGTTGGGAACCGGAGCTGAATGAAGCCATAC
CAAACGACGAGCGTGACACCACGATGCCTGTAGCAATGGCAACAACGTTGCGCAAACTATTAACTGGCGA
ACTACTTACTCTAGCTTCCCGGCAACAATTAATAGACTGGATGGAGGCGGATAAAGTTGCAGGACCACTT
CTGCGCTCGGCCCTTCCGGCTGGCTGGTTTATTGCTGATAAATCTGGAGCCGGTGAGCGTGGGTCTCGCG
GTATCATTGCAGCACTGGGGCCAGATGGTAAGCCCTCCCGTATCGTAGTTATCTACACGACGGGGAGTCA
GGCAACTATGGATGAACGAAATAGACAGATCGCTGAGATAGGTGCCTCACTGATTAAGCATTGGTAACTG
TCAGACCAAGTTTACTCATATATACTTTAGATTGATTTAAAACTTCATTTTTAATTTAAAAGGATCTAGG
TGAAGATCCTTTTTGATAATCTCATGACCAAAATCCCTTAACGTGAGTTTTCGTTCCACTGAGCGTCAGA
CCCCGTAGAAAAGATCAAAGGATCTTCTTGAGATCCTTTTTTTCTGCGCGTAATCTGCTGCTTGCAAACA
AAAAAACCACCGCTACCAGCGGTGGTTTGTTTGCCGGATCAAGAGCTACCAACTCTTTTTCCGAAGGTAA
CTGGCTTCAGCAGAGCGCAGATACCAAATACTGTTCTTCTAGTGTAGCCGTAGTTAGGCCACCACTTCAA
GAACTCTGTAGCACCGCCTACATACCTCGCTCTGCTAATCCTGTTACCAGTGGCTGCTGCCAGTGGCGAT
AAGTCGTGTCTTACCGGGTTGGACTCAAGACGATAGTTACCGGATAAGGCGCAGCGGTCGGGCTGAACGG
GGGGTTCGTGCACACAGCCCAGCTTGGAGCGAACGACCTACACCGAACTGAGATACCTACAGCGTGAGCT
ATGAGAAAGCGCCACGCTTCCCGAAGGGAGAAAGGCGGACAGGTATCCGGTAAGCGGCAGGGTCGGAACA
GGAGAGCGCACGAGGGAGCTTCCAGGGGGAAACGCCTGGTATCTTTATAGTCCTGTCGGGTTTCGCCACC
TCTGACTTGAGCGTCGATTTTTGTGATGCTCGTCAGGGGGGCGGAGCCTATGGAAAAACGCCAGCAACGC
GGCCTTTTTACGGTTCCTGGCCTTTTGCTGGCCTTTTGCTCACATGTTCTTTCCTGCGTTATCCCCTGAT
TCTGTGGATAACCGTATTACCGCCTTTGAGTGAGCTGATACCGCTCGCCGCAGCCGAACGACCGAGCGCA
GCGAGTCAGTGAGCGAGGAAGCGGAAGAGCGCCCAATACGCAAACCGCCTCTCCCCGCGCGTTGGCCGAT
TCATTAATGCAGCTGGCACGACAGGTTTCCCGACTGGAAAGCGGGCAGTGAGCGCAACGCAATTAATGTG
AGTTAGCTCACTCATTAGGCACCCCAGGCTTTACACTTTATGCTTCCGGCTCGTATGTTGTGTGGAATTG
TGAGCGGATAACAATTTCACACAGGAAACAGCTATGACCATGATTACGCCAAGCGCGCAATTAACCCTCA
CTAAAGGGAACAAAAGCTGGAGCTGCAAGCTTAATGTAGTCTTATGCAATACTCTTGTAGTCTTGCAACA
TGGTAACGATGAGTTAGCAACATGCCTTACAAGGAGAGAAAAAGCACCGTGCATGCCGATTGGTGGAAGT
AAGGTGGTACGATCGTGCCTTATTAGGAAGGCAACAGACGGGTCTGACATGGATTGGACGAACCACTGAA
TTGCCGCATTGCAGAGATATTGTATTTAAGTGCCTAGCTCGATACATAAACGGGTCTCTCTGGTTAGACC
AGATCTGAGCCTGGGAGCTCTCTGGCTAACTAGGGAACCCACTGCTTAAGCCTCAATAAAGCTTGCCTTG
AGTGCTTCAAGTAGTGTGTGCCCGTCTGTTGTGTGACTCTGGTAACTAGAGATCCCTCAGACCCTTTTAG
TCAGTGTGGAAAATCTCTAGCAGTGGCGCCCGAACAGGGACTTGAAAGCGAAAGGGAAACCAGAGGAGCT
CTCTCGACGCAGGACTCGGCTTGCTGAAGCGCGCACGGCAAGAGGCGAGGGGCGGCGACTGGTGAGTACG
CCAAAAATTTTGACTAGCGGAGGCTAGAAGGAGAGAGATGGGTGCGAGAGCGTCAGTATTAAGCGGGGGA
GAATTAGATCGCGATGGGAAAAAATTCGGTTAAGGCCAGGGGGAAAGAAAAAATATAAATTAAAACATAT
AGTATGGGCAAGCAGGGAGCTAGAACGATTCGCAGTTAATCCTGGCCTGTTAGAAACATCAGAAGGCTGT
AGACAAATACTGGGACAGCTACAACCATCCCTTCAGACAGGATCAGAAGAACTTAGATCATTATATAATA
CAGTAGCAACCCTCTATTGTGTGCATCAAAGGATAGAGATAAAAGACACCAAGGAAGCTTTAGACAAGAT
AGAGGAAGAGCAAAACAAAAGTAAGACCACCGCACAGCAAGCGGCCGCTGATCTTCAGACCTGGAGGAGG
AGATATGAGGGACAATTGGAGAAGTGAATTATATAAATATAAAGTAGTAAAAATTGAACCATTAGGAGTA
GCACCCACCAAGGCAAAGAGAAGAGTGGTGCAGAGAGAAAAAAGAGCAGTGGGAATAGGAGCTTTGTTCC
TTGGGTTCTTGGGAGCAGCAGGAAGCACTATGGGCGCAGCGTCAATGACGCTGACGGTACAGGCCAGACA
ATTATTGTCTGGTATAGTGCAGCAGCAGAACAATTTGCTGAGGGCTATTGAGGCGCAACAGCATCTGTTG
CAACTCACAGTCTGGGGCATCAAGCAGCTCCAGGCAAGAATCCTGGCTGTGGAAAGATACCTAAAGGATC
AACAGCTCCTGGGGATTTGGGGTTGCTCTGGAAAACTCATTTGCACCACTGCTGTGCCTTGGAATGCTAG
TTGGAGTAATAAATCTCTGGAACAGATTTGGAATCACACGACCTGGATGGAGTGGGACAGAGAAATTAAC
AATTACACAAGCTTAATACACTCCTTAATTGAAGAATCGCAAAACCAGCAAGAAAAGAATGAACAAGAAT
TATTGGAATTAGATAAATGGGCAAGTTTGTGGAATTGGTTTAACATAACAAATTGGCTGTGGTATATAAA
ATTATTCATAATGATAGTAGGAGGCTTGGTAGGTTTAAGAATAGTTTTTGCTGTACTTTCTATAGTGAAT
AGAGTTAGGCAGGGATATTCACCATTATCGTTTCAGACCCACCTCCCAACCCCGAGGGGACCCTTGCGCC
TTTTCCAAGGCAGCCCTGGGTTTGCGCAGGGACGCGGCTGCTCTGGGCGTGGTTCCGGGAAACGCAGCGG
CGCCGACCCTGGGTCTCGCACATTCTTCACGTCCGTTCGCAGCGTCACCCGGATCTTCGCCGCTACCCTT
GTGGGCCCCCCGGCGACGCTTCCTGCTCCGCCCCTAAGTCGGGAAGGTTCCTTGCGGTTCGCGGCGTGCC
GGACGTGACAAACGGAAGCCGCACGTCTCACTAGTACCCTCGCAGACGGACAGCGCCAGGGAGCAATGGC
AGCGCGCCGACCGCGATGGGCTGTGGCCAATAGCGGCTGCTCAGCAGGGCGCGCCGAGAGCAGCGGCCGG
GAAGGGGCGGTGCGGGAGGCGGGGTGTGGGGCGGTAGTGTGGGCCCTGTTCCTGCCCGCGCGGTGTTCCG
CATTCTGCAAGCCTCCGGAGCGCACGTCGGCAGTCGGCTCCCTCGTTGACCGAATCACCGACCTCTCTCC
CCAGGGGGTACCCAGCTGTCTAGAGAATTCTAGATCTTGAGACAAATGGCAGTATTCATCCACAATTTTA
AAAGAAAAGGGGGGATTGGGGGGTACAGTGCAGGGGAAAGAATAGTAGACATAATAGCAACAGACATACA
AACTAAAGAATTACAAAAACAAATTACAAAAATTCAAAATTTTCGGGTTTATTACAGGGACAGCAGAGAT
CCACTTTGGCGCCGGCTCGAGGGGG
